>Addgene plasmid #240735 | Sc FLAG-rad24-pRS404/GAL-L | addgene full sequence | sequence record 482357 | Addgene NGS Result
CTTGAAGACGAAGAAACTTCTTTTAATGATGACCCTATTGTCGATAGCGATAGCGATAACAGCAATAATA
TTGGCAATGAAACATTTGGTAGAAGCGACGAAGACGAGTCTCTATGTGAAATTCTGTCCCAGAGACAGCC
GCGTAAAGCGCCAGTTATCAGTGAGTCCCTTTCAGATTCAGATCTGGAAATACTCTAACTTTTTACTCTT
TAAATTTGACGAGAAAACCCCAGGAAATATCCACACAAATCTATGATCCGGCTGCTAACAAAGCCCGAAA
GGAAGCTGAGTTGGCTGCTGCCACCGCTGAGCGGCCGCCACCGCGGTGGAGCTCCAGCTTTTGTTCCCTT
TAGTGAGGGTTAATTGCGCGCTTGGCGTAATCATGGTCATAGCTGTTTCCTGTGTGAAATTGTTATCCGC
TCACAATTCCACACAACATACGAGCCGGAAGCATAAAGTGTAAAGCCTGGGGTGCCTAATGAGTGAGCTA
ACTCACATTAATTGCGTTGCGCTCACTGCCCGCTTTCCAGTCGGGAAACCTGTCGTGCCAGCTGCATTAA
TGAATCGGCCAACGCGCGGGGAGAGGCGGTTTGCGTATTGGGCGCTCTTCCGCTTCCTCGCTCACTGACT
CGCTGCGCTCGGTCGTTCGGCTGCGGCGAGCGGTATCAGCTCACTCAAAGGCGGTAATACGGTTATCCAC
AGAATCAGGGGATAACGCAGGAAAGAACATGTGAGCAAAAGGCCAGCAAAAGGCCAGGAACCGTAAAAAG
GCCGCGTTGCTGGCGTTTTTCCATAGGCTCCGCCCCCCTGACGAGCATCACAAAAATCGACGCTCAAGTC
AGAGGTGGCGAAACCCGACAGGACTATAAAGATACCAGGCGTTTCCCCCTGGAAGCTCCCTCGTGCGCTC
TCCTGTTCCGACCCTGCCGCTTACCGGATACCTGTCCGCCTTTCTCCCTTCGGGAAGCGTGGCGCTTTCT
CATAGCTCACGCTGTAGGTATCTCAGTTCGGTGTAGGTCGTTCGCTCCAAGCTGGGCTGTGTGCACGAAC
CCCCCGTTCAGCCCGACCGCTGCGCCTTATCCGGTAACTATCGTCTTGAGTCCAACCCGGTAAGACACGA
CTTATCGCCACTGGCAGCAGCCACTGGTAACAGGATTAGCAGAGCGAGGTATGTAGGCGGTGCTACAGAG
TTCTTGAAGTGGTGGCCTAACTACGGCTACACTAGAAGAACAGTATTTGGTATCTGCGCTCTGCTGAAGC
CAGTTACCTTCGGAAAAAGAGTTGGTAGCTCTTGATCCGGCAAACAAACCACCGCTGGTAGCGGTGGTTT
TTTTGTTTGCAAGCAGCAGATTACGCGCAGAAAAAAAGGATCTCAAGAAGATCCTTTGATCTTTTCTACG
GGGTCTGACGCTCAGTGGAACGAAAACTCACGTTAAGGGATTTTGGTCATGAGATTATCAAAAAGGATCT
TCACCTAGATCCTTTTAAATTAAAAATGAAGTTTTAAATCAATCTAAAGTATATATGAGTAAACTTGGTC
TGACAGTTACCAATGCTTAATCAGTGAGGCACCTATCTCAGCGATCTGTCTATTTCGTTCATCCATAGTT
GCCTGACTCCCCGTCGTGTAGATAACTACGATACGGGAGGGCTTACCATCTGGCCCCAGTGCTGCAATGA
TACCGCGAGACCCACGCTCACCGGCTCCAGATTTATCAGCAATAAACCAGCCAGCCGGAAGGGCCGAGCG
CAGAAGTGGTCCTGCAACTTTATCCGCCTCCATCCAGTCTATTAATTGTTGCCGGGAAGCTAGAGTAAGT
AGTTCGCCAGTTAATAGTTTGCGCAACGTTGTTGCCATTGCTACAGGCATCGTGGTGTCACGCTCGTCGT
TTGGTATGGCTTCATTCAGCTCCGGTTCCCAACGATCAAGGCGAGTTACATGATCCCCCATGTTGTGCAA
AAAAGCGGTTAGCTCCTTCGGTCCTCCGATCGTTGTCAGAAGTAAGTTGGCCGCAGTGTTATCACTCATG
GTTATGGCAGCACTGCATAATTCTCTTACTGTCATGCCATCCGTAAGATGCTTTTCTGTGACTGGTGAGT
ACTCAACCAAGTCATTCTGAGAATAGTGTATGCGGCGACCGAGTTGCTCTTGCCCGGCGTCAATACGGGA
TAATACCGCGCCACATAGCAGAACTTTAAAAGTGCTCATCATTGGAAAACGTTCTTCGGGGCGAAAACTC
TCAAGGATCTTACCGCTGTTGAGATCCAGTTCGATGTAACCCACTCGTGCACCCAACTGATCTTCAGCAT
CTTTTACTTTCACCAGCGTTTCTGGGTGAGCAAAAACAGGAAGGCAAAATGCCGCAAAAAAGGGAATAAG
GGCGACACGGAAATGTTGAATACTCATACTCTTCCTTTTTCAATATTATTGAAGCATTTATCAGGGTTAT
TGTCTCATGAGCGGATACATATTTGAATGTATTTAGAAAAATAAACAAATAGGGGTTCCGCGCACATTTC
CCCGAAAAGTGCCACCTGACGTCTAAGAAACCATTATTATCATGACATTAACCTATAAAAATAGGCGTAT
CACGAGGCCCTTTCGTCTCGCGCGTTTCGGTGATGACGGTGAAAACCTCTGACACATGCAGCTCCCGGAG
ACGGTCACAGCTTGTCTGTAAGCGGATGCCGGGAGCAGACAAGCCCGTCAGGGCGCGTCAGCGGGTGTTG
GCGGGTGTCGGGGCTGGCTTAACTATGCGGCATCAGAGCAGATTGTACTGAGAGTGCACCATAGATCAAC
GACATTACTATATATATAATATAGGAAGCATTTAATAGAACAGCATCGTAATATATGTGTACTTTGCAGT
TATGACGCCAGATGGCAGTAGTGGAAGATATTCTTTATTGAAAAATAGCTTGTCACCTTACGTACAATCT
TGATCCGGAGCTTTTCTTTTTTTGCCGATTAAGAATTAATTCGGTCGAAAAAAGAAAAGGAGAGGGCCAA
GAGGGAGGGCATTGGTGACTATTGAGCACGTGAGTATACGTGATTAAGCACACAAAGGCAGCTTGGAGTA
TGTCTGTTATTAATTTCACAGGTAGTTCTGGTCCATTGGTGAAAGTTTGCGGCTTGCAGAGCACAGAGGC
CGCAGAATGTGCTCTAGATTCCGATGCTGACTTGCTGGGTATTATATGTGTGCCCAATAGAAAGAGAACA
ATTGACCCGGTTATTGCAAGGAAAATTTCAAGTCTTGTAAAAGCATATAAAAATAGTTCAGGCACTCCGA
AATACTTGGTTGGCGTGTTTCGTAATCAACCTAAGGAGGATGTTTTGGCTCTGGTCAATGATTACGGCAT
TGATATCGTCCAACTGCATGGAGATGAGTCGTGGCAAGAATACCAAGAGTTCCTCGGTTTGCCAGTTATT
AAAAGACTCGTATTTCCAAAAGACTGCAACATACTACTCAGTGCAGCTTCACAGAAACCTCATTCGTTTA
TTCCCTTGTTTGATTCAGAAGCAGGTGGGACAGGTGAACTTTTGGATTGGAACTCGATTTCTGACTGGGT
TGGAAGGCAAGAGAGCCCCGAAAGCTTACATTTTATGTTAGCTGGTGGACTGACGCCAGAAAATGTTGGT
GATGCGCTTAGATTAAATGGCGTTATTGGTGTTGATGTAAGCGGAGGTGTGGAGACAAATGGTGTAAAAG
ACTCTAACAAAATAGCAAATTTCGTCAAAAATGCTAAGAAATAGGTTATTACTGAGTAGTATTTATTTAA
GTATTGTTTGTGCACTTGCCGATCTATGCGGTGTGAAATACCGCACAGATGCGTAAGGAGAAAATACCGC
ATCAGGAAATTGTAAGCGTTAATATTTTGTTAAAATTCGCGTTAAATTTTTGTTAAATCAGCTCATTTTT
TAACCAATAGGCCGAAATCGGCAAAATCCCTTATAAATCAAAAGAATAGACCGAGATAGGGT
[37 nt withheld, positions 3983-4019]
AAAGAACGTGGACTCCAACGTCAAAGG
[49 nt withheld, positions 4047-4095]
T
[91 nt withheld, positions 4097-4187]
G
[124 nt withheld, positions 4189-4312]
CCATTCGCCATTCAGGCTGCGCAACTGTTGGGAAGGGCGATCGGTGCGGGCCTCTTCGCTATTACGCCAG
CTGGCGAAAGGGGGATGTGCTGCAAGGCGATTAAGTTGGGTAACGCCAGGGTTTTCCCAGTCACGACGTT
GTAAAACGACGGCCAGTGAGCGCGCGTAATACGACTCACTATAGGGCGAATTGGGTACCGGGCCCCCCCT
CGAGGTCGACGGTATCGATAAGCTTGATATCGAATTCCTTGAATTTTCAAAAATTCTTACTTTTTTTTTG
GATGGACGCAAAGAAGTTTAATAATCATATTACATGGCATTACCACCATATACATATCCATATACATATC
CATATCTAATCTTACTTATATGTTGTGGAAATGTAAAGAGCCCCATTATCTTAGCCTAAAAAAACCTTCT
CTTTGGAACTTTCAGTAATACGCTTAACTGCTCATTGCTATATTGAAGTACGGATTAGAAGCCGCCGAGC
GGGTGACAGCCCTCCGAAGGAAGACTCTCCTCCGTGCGTCCTCGTCTTCACCGGTCGCGTTCCTGAAACG
CAGATGTGCCTCGCGCCGCACTGCTCCGAACAATAAAGATTCTACAATACTAGCTTTTATGGTTATGAAG
AGGAAAAATTGGCAGTAACCTGGCCCCACAAACCTTCAAATGAACGAATCAAATTAACAACCATAGGATG
ATAATGCGATTAGTTTTTTAGCCTTATTTCTGGGGTAATTAATCAGCGAAGCGATGATTTTTGATCTATT
AACAGATATATAAATGCAAAAACTGCATAACCACTTTAACTAATACTTTCAACATTTTCGGTTTGTATTA
CTTCTTATTCAAATGTAATAAAAGTATCAACAAAAAATTGTTAATATACCTCTATACTTTAACGTCAAGG
AGAAAAAACCCCGGATCCATGGACTACAAAGACCATGACGGTGATTATAAAGATCATGACATCGACTACA
AGGATGACGATGACAAGCGATCCACTAGTCATATGGATAGTACGAATTTGAACAAACGGCCCTTATTACA
ATATAGTCTCAGTTCATTGGGCTCGCAAATAACAAAATGGAGCTCATCTAGACCGACTTCGCCAGTTCGT
AAGGCGAGAAGCACTGAAAATGACTTTCTTTCCAAGCAAGATACGTCTAGTATCCTCCCAAGTATCAACG
ACGACGGCGGTGAACAGTGGTACGAAAAGTTCAAGCCCAATTGTTTGGAGCAAGTGGCCATACATAAAAG
AAAACTTAAAGATGTACAAGAAGCTTTAGATGCCATGTTTTTACCTAACGCCAAGCATAGGATCCTACTA
CTGTCTGGCCCCAGTGGATGCTCTAAAAGTACGGTCATAAAAGAACTCTCAAAAATCTTAGTTCCTAAAT
ACAGACAAAACAGCAACGGAACGTCCTTTCGAAGCACCCCGAACGAGCATAAAGTGACCGAGTTTAGAGG
TGATTGTATAGTCAACGATCTTCCTCAGATGGAAAGCTTTAGTGAGTTCTTAAAAGGCGCACGGTATCTT
GTGATGTCCAACCTGTCATTAATACTTATCGAGGACCTTCCCAACGTCTTCCATATAGATACCAGACGTC
GATTTCAACAACTTATATTACAGTGGCTATATAGTTCGGAGCCTCTATTACCTCCCCTTGTTATATGTAT
AACTGAATGTGAAATTCCAGAGAACGATAATAATTATCGCAAATTTGGTATTGATTATACATTTAGTGCA
GAAACCATAATGAACAAAGAAATATTGATGCATCCAAGGTTGAAAAGAATTAAGTTTAATCCAATTAACA
GCACTTTATTAAAAAAGCACTTGAAATTTATTTGTGTACAGAATATGAAAATGTTGAAGGAGAAAAATAA
ATGGAATAAAAGACAGGAAGTCATAGATTATATTGCGCAAGAGACTGGTGATATTAGGTCGGCCATTACG
ACCCTTCAATTTTGGGCGACATCAAGTGGAAGTTTGCCGATTTCAACCCGAGAATCCACCATATCATACT
TTCATGCCATTGGGAAGGTGATACATGGTTCCCATAGCACGAATAACGATAACGAAATGATTAATAACCT
CTTCGAAAATTCGAACAATTTGTTATCGAAAGAGGATTTCAAATTAGGAATATTAGAGAACTATAACACA
TTTAATAAAGGCGAATTCAGCATTTCTGATGCATCATCAATTGTGGATTGCCTGAGCGAGTGTGATAATA
TGAATGGTCTACCAGAATCCAATGAGTATGGTTTACGAGAAGTGCGCAAAACCTTTCGTAACATCAGTAA
ACAAGGCCATAATCATGGAACGGTTTATTTTCCAAGAGAATGGAAAGTAAGAAAATTACAAAATTCATTT
AAAGTTCAAGCTGAAGATTGGTTAAATGTTAGTCTTTATAAGTACAACGCGGTACATTCTTTCAGGAATA
TAACTCTAGAATTTGGCTACTACGCACCTCTAATTAGAAAGTGTCAGAGTTATAAAAAAAAATACATTCT
CTATTATTTGAAGAATCTTCCGAGTGGCTCCTCGGGGCCCAAACAAACCATGGACAAATTTAGTGATATA
ATGAAAGTTGAGAACGGAATCGACGTTGTGGATCGGATAGGCGGGCCTATCGAAGCACTATCTGTGGAGG
ATGGACTAGCACCATTGATGGATAATGATAGCAATAATTGTGACCATTTAGAGGATCAAAAAAAGGAAAG
GGACAGAAGGCTTCGCATGTTGATTGACCAATATGAAAGAAATGTGATGATGGCTAACGACGAT
Features (pLannotate 1.2.2; 22 found; start..end, strand, type, name):
    261..310     +  CDS            SET1 (fragment): solubility-enhancement tag derived from T7 phage gene 10B
    309..334     -  misc_feature   MCS (fragment): pBluescript multiple cloning site
    347..365     -  promoter       T3 promoter: promoter for bacteriophage T3 RNA polymerase
    410..426     -  protein_bind   lac operator: The lac repressor binds to the lac operator to inhibit transcription in E. coli. This inhibition can be relieved by adding lactose or isopropyl-β-D-thiogalactopyranoside (IPTG). lac repressor encoded by lacI
    434..464     -  promoter       lac promoter: promoter for the E. coli lac operon
    479..500     -  protein_bind   CAP binding site: CAP binding activates transcription in the presence of cAMP. E. coli catabolite activator protein
    513..605     -  CDS            lacI (fragment): lac repressor; lacI; The lac repressor binds to the lac operator to inhibit transcription in E. coli. This inhibition can be relieved by adding lactose or isopropyl-β-D-thiogalactopyranoside (IPTG).
    788..1376    -  rep_origin     ori: high-copy-number ColE1/pMB1/pBR322/pUC origin of replication
   1547..2407    -  CDS            AmpR: β-lactamase; bla; confers resistance to ampicillin, carbenicillin, and related antibiotics
   2408..2512    -  promoter       AmpR promoter: bla
   2607..2642    +  CDS            rop (fragment): Rop protein, which maintains plasmids at low copy number; rop
   2744..2793    +  misc_feature   bom (fragment): basis of mobility region from pBR322
   2932..3079    +  promoter       TRP1 promoter: S. cerevisiae TRP1
   3080..3754    +  CDS            TRP1: phosphoribosylanthranilate isomerase, required for tryptophan biosynthesis; S. cerevisiae TRP1; yeast auxotrophic marker
   3805..3856    +  misc_feature   bom (fragment): basis of mobility region from pBR322
   3884..4312    -  rep_origin     f1 ori (sequence partly withheld): f1 bacteriophage origin of replication; arrow indicates direction of (+) strand synthesis
   4316..4471    -  CDS            lacZα (fragment): LacZα fragment of β-galactosidase; lacZ fragment
   4479..4497    +  promoter       T7 promoter: promoter for bacteriophage T7 RNA polymerase
   4506..4561    -  misc_feature   MCS (fragment): pBluescript multiple cloning site
   4567..5231    +  promoter       GAL1,10 promoter: GAL1 and GAL10 genes of S. cerevisiae; divergent inducible promoter, regulated by Gal4
   5244..5309    +  CDS            3xFLAG: three tandem FLAG® epitope tags, followed by an enterokinase cleavage site
   5325..195     +  CDS            RAD24 (across the origin): RAD24_YEAST - Experimental evidence at protein level: Swiss-Prot protein existence level 1. Participates in checkpoint pathways arrest of the cell cycle, a mechanism that allows the DNA repair pathways to act to restore the integrity of the DNA prior to DNA synthesis or separation of the replicated chromosomes. Regulates the DNA damage checkpoint pathway throughout the cell cycle, when associated with RCF5. Component of the RFC-like RAD24-RFC complex which loads the checkpoint clamp DDC1:MEC3:RAD17 complex and is involved in DNA repair pathways. During a clamp loading circle, the RFC:clamp com
