[The description below was written by a language model from this plasmid's Addgene catalogue record and pLannotate feature annotations shown in this document.]
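Description:
Sc FLAG-rad24-pRS404/GAL-L is a yeast integrating expression plasmid of about 7.1 kb, built on a pRS404 backbone carrying a galactose-inducible promoter and intended for over-expression of epitope-tagged Rad24 in Saccharomyces cerevisiae. Consistent with the pRS404 design, the feature table shows no yeast replication origin or centromere, so the plasmid persists in yeast only after integration into the genome, with transformants selected through the TRP1 auxotrophic marker and its own promoter. In E. coli it is propagated as a high-copy plasmid through the ColE1/pUC-type origin with ampicillin resistance (β-lactamase). Remnants of its pBluescript ancestry are also present, including an f1 origin, a lacZα fragment, the lac promoter and operator, and flanking T7 and T3 promoters around the split multiple cloning site. Several short annotated fragments (SET1, rop, bom, lacI) are probably low-significance matches rather than functional parts.

The payload sits downstream of the divergent GAL1,10 promoter, which is regulated by Gal4 and gives strong induction in galactose. It drives an open reading frame that begins with a 3xFLAG tag, including an enterokinase cleavage site, followed shortly by the RAD24 (YER173W) coding sequence, which spans the numbering origin of the circular record. No yeast transcription terminator is annotated after the gene. Rad24 is the checkpoint-specific large subunit of the RFC-like Rad24-RFC clamp loader, which loads the Ddc1-Mec3-Rad17 checkpoint clamp onto DNA in the damage response. The N-terminal tag allows detection and anti-FLAG affinity purification, so the construct suits production of Rad24, plausibly alongside co-expressed partner subunits, although the record states only over-expression from an integrated copy. The meaning of the "L" suffix is not explained.
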