Addgene plasmid #240735: Sc FLAG-rad24-pRS404/GAL-L
Purpose: Over-express FLAG-rad24 in yeast (integrated)
Depositing lab: Michael O'Donnell. Depositing organization: Rockefeller University.
Backbone
  Vector backbone: pRS404/GAL
  Vector type: Yeast Expression
Growth in bacteria
  Bacterial resistance: Ampicillin, 100 μg/mL
  Growth temperature: 37°C
  Growth strain: DH5alpha
  Copy number: High Copy
Gene/Insert
  Gene/Insert name: FLAG-rad24
  Species: S. cerevisiae (budding yeast)
  Entrez Gene: RAD24 (a.k.a. YER173W)
  Tag / fusion protein: 3X FLAG (N terminal on insert)
  Cloning method: Restriction Enzyme; 5′ cloning site Unknown (unknown if destroyed)
Terms and licenses: Academic/Nonprofit Terms; Industry Terms: Not Available to Industry
How to cite: Sc FLAG-rad24-pRS404/GAL-L was a gift from Michael O'Donnell (Addgene plasmid # 240735 ; http://n2t.net/addgene:240735 ; RRID:Addgene_240735)
